Addgene plasmid #160267: pRK5-3(α4)
Purpose: Expresses a concatemeric construct of a α4:β2 (3:2) nAChR
Depositing lab: Pierre-Jean Corringer. Depositing organization: Institut Pasteur. Publication: Concatemers to re-investigate the role of alpha5 in alpha4beta2 nicotinic receptors. Prevost MS, Bouchenaki H, Barilone N, Gielen M, Corringer PJ. Cell Mol Life Sci. 2020 May 29. pii: 10.1007/s00018-020-03558-z. doi: 10.1007/s00018-020-03558-z. PubMed 32472188.
Backbone
  Vector backbone: pKR5
  Backbone size w/o insert (bp): 4668
  Total vector size (bp): 13336
  Vector type: Mammalian Expression
Growth in bacteria
  Bacterial resistance: Ampicillin, 100 μg/mL
  Growth temperature: 37°C
  Growth strain: DH5alpha
  Copy number: Low Copy
Gene/Insert
  Gene/Insert name: 3(α4) concatemer (alt name: α4-β2-α4-β2-α4 concatemer)
  Species: H. sapiens (human)
  Insert size (bp): 8574
  Promoter: CMV
  Cloning method: Restriction Enzyme; 5′ cloning site ClaI (not destroyed); 3′ cloning site HindIII (not destroyed)
  Sequencing primers: 5′ GCCTTTCTCTCCACAGGTGTCC; 3′ GTGAAATTTGTGATGCTATTG
Terms and licenses: Academic/Nonprofit Terms; Industry Terms: Not Available to Industry
How to cite: pRK5-3(α4) was a gift from Pierre-Jean Corringer (Addgene plasmid # 160267 ; http://n2t.net/addgene:160267 ; RRID:Addgene_160267)
