[The description below was written by a language model from this plasmid's Addgene catalogue record and pLannotate feature annotations shown in this document.]
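Description:
pRK5-3(α4) is a mammalian expression plasmid built on the pRK5 backbone (entered in the catalogue as "pKR5") that encodes a concatemeric human α4β2 nicotinic acetylcholine receptor with a fixed 3:2 α4:β2 stoichiometry. The insert, about 8.6 kb and cloned between ClaI and HindIII sites, links five subunit coding regions head to tail in the order α4-β2-α4-β2-α4. The feature table confirms this arrangement, showing alternating CHRNA4 and CHRNB2 coding segments on the same strand, separated by short gaps that presumably correspond to linker sequences. The first α4 segment is slightly longer than the later two, which would fit with only the leading subunit keeping its native signal peptide, although the record does not say so. Expressing the pentamer as one polypeptide dictates both the number and the position of each subunit, avoiding the mixed receptor populations that arise when α4 and β2 are co-expressed freely.

Transcription is driven by the CMV immediate early enhancer and promoter, followed by a fragment of CMV intron and an SP6 promoter, with a short Xenopus β-globin 5′-UTR fragment just before the coding region. An SV40 polyadenylation signal terminates the message, and an SV40 enhancer/early promoter region lies downstream. In bacteria the plasmid is maintained through a ColE1/pMB1-type origin and selected with ampicillin via β-lactamase. The annotation also picks up f1 origin fragments, rop and bom sequences, and lac regulatory remnants. The catalogue lists it as low copy. The sequenced record is 13,537 nt, slightly larger than the stated total of 13,336 bp. The associated study used such concatemers to re-examine the role of the α5 subunit in α4β2 receptors.
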