Features (pLannotate 1.2.2; 27 found; start..end, strand, type, name):
     14..393     +  enhancer       CMV enhancer: human cytomegalovirus immediate early enhancer
    394..597     +  promoter       CMV promoter: human cytomegalovirus (CMV) immediate early promoter
    733..776     +  intron         CMV intron (fragment): modified intron A from human cytomegalovirus
    828..846     +  promoter       SP6 promoter: promoter for bacteriophage SP6 RNA polymerase
    850..887     +  CDS            IgH signal sequence (fragment): signal sequence from the mouse immunoglobulin heavy chain variable region
    911..942     +  5'UTR          Xenopus globin 5'-UTR (fragment): translational enhancer from the 5'-UTR of the major beta-globin gene of Xenopus laevis
    961..2841    +  CDS            CHRNA4: ACHA4_HUMAN - Also known as NACRA4. Experimental evidence at protein level: Swiss-Prot protein existence level 1. After binding acetylcholine, the AChR responds by an extensive change in conformation that affects all subunits and leads to opening of an ion-conducting channel across the plasma membrane permeable to sodium ions. From Homo sapiens (Human).
   2905..4338    +  CDS            CHRNB2: ACHB2_HUMAN - Experimental evidence at protein level: Swiss-Prot protein existence level 1. After binding acetylcholine, the AChR responds by an extensive change in conformation that affects all subunits and leads to opening of an ion-conducting channel across the plasma membrane permeable to sodiun ions. From Homo sapiens (Human).
   4390..6186    +  CDS            CHRNA4: ACHA4_HUMAN - Also known as NACRA4. Experimental evidence at protein level: Swiss-Prot protein existence level 1. After binding acetylcholine, the AChR responds by an extensive change in conformation that affects all subunits and leads to opening of an ion-conducting channel across the plasma membrane permeable to sodium ions. From Homo sapiens (Human).
   6253..7683    +  CDS            CHRNB2: ACHB2_HUMAN - Experimental evidence at protein level: Swiss-Prot protein existence level 1. After binding acetylcholine, the AChR responds by an extensive change in conformation that affects all subunits and leads to opening of an ion-conducting channel across the plasma membrane permeable to sodiun ions. From Homo sapiens (Human).
   7735..9531    +  CDS            CHRNA4: ACHA4_HUMAN - Also known as NACRA4. Experimental evidence at protein level: Swiss-Prot protein existence level 1. After binding acetylcholine, the AChR responds by an extensive change in conformation that affects all subunits and leads to opening of an ion-conducting channel across the plasma membrane permeable to sodium ions. From Homo sapiens (Human).
   9555..9689    +  polyA_signal   SV40 poly(A) signal: SV40 polyadenylation signal
   9758..10115   +  promoter       SV40 promoter: SV40 enhancer and early promoter
  10134..10288   +  CDS            lacZα (fragment): LacZα fragment of β-galactosidase; lacZ fragment
  10294..10345   -  misc_feature   bom (fragment): basis of mobility region from pBR322
  10364..10494   +  rep_origin     f1 ori (fragment) (sequence partly withheld): f1 bacteriophage origin of replication; arrow indicates direction of (+) strand synthesis
  10535..10726   -  CDS            rop: Rop protein, which maintains plasmids at low copy number; rop
  10784..11114   +  rep_origin     f1 ori (fragment) (sequence partly withheld): f1 bacteriophage origin of replication; arrow indicates direction of (+) strand synthesis
  11115..11164   -  misc_feature   bom (fragment): basis of mobility region from pBR322
  11266..11301   -  CDS            rop (fragment): Rop protein, which maintains plasmids at low copy number; rop
  11396..11500   +  promoter       AmpR promoter: bla
  11501..12361   +  CDS            AmpR: β-lactamase; bla; confers resistance to ampicillin, carbenicillin, and related antibiotics
  12532..13120   +  rep_origin     ori: high-copy-number ColE1/pMB1/pBR322/pUC origin of replication
  13303..13395   +  CDS            lacI (fragment): lac repressor; lacI; The lac repressor binds to the lac operator to inhibit transcription in E. coli. This inhibition can be relieved by adding lactose or isopropyl-β-D-thiogalactopyranoside (IPTG).
  13408..13429   +  protein_bind   CAP binding site: CAP binding activates transcription in the presence of cAMP. E. coli catabolite activator protein
  13444..13474   +  promoter       lac promoter: promoter for the E. coli lac operon
  13478..13500   +  protein_bind   lac operator (fragment): The lac repressor binds to the lac operator to inhibit transcription in E. coli. This inhibition can be relieved by adding lactose or isopropyl-β-D-thiogalactopyranoside (IPTG). lac repressor encoded by lacI
>Addgene plasmid #160267 | pRK5-3(α4) | addgene full sequence | sequence record 314800 | Addgene NGS Result
TTCGAGCTCGCCCGACATTGATTATTGACTAGTTATTAATAGTAATCAATTACGGGGTCATTAGTTCATA
GCCCATATATGGAGTTCCGCGTTACATAACTTACGGTAAATGGCCCGCCTGGCTGACCGCCCAACGACCC
CCGCCCATTGACGTCAATAATGACGTATGTTCCCATAGTAACGCCAATAGGGACTTTCCATTGACGTCAA
TGGGTGGAGTATTTACGGTAAACTGCCCACTTGGCAGTACATCAAGTGTATCATATGCCAAGTACGCCCC
CTATTGACGTCAATGACGGTAAATGGCCCGCCTGGCATTATGCCCAGTACATGACCTTATGGGACTTTCC
TACTTGGCAGTACATCTACGTATTAGTCATCGCTATTACCATGGTGATGCGGTTTTGGCAGTACATCAAT
GGGCGTGGATAGCGGTTTGACTCACGGGGATTTCCAAGTCTCCACCCCATTGACGTCAATGGGAGTTTGT
TTTGGCACCAAAATCAACGGGACTTTCCAAAATGTCGTAACAACTCCGCCCCATTGACGCAAATGGGCGG
TAGGCGTGTACGGTGGGAGGTCTATATAAGCAGAGCTCGTTTAGTGAACCGTCAGATCGCCTGGAGACGC
CATCCACGCTGTTTTGACCTCCATAGAAGACACCGGGACCGATCCAGCCTCCGCGGCCGGGAACGGTGCA
TTGGAACGCGGATTCCCCGTGCCAAGAGTGACGTAAGTACCGCCTATAGAGTCTATAGGCCCACCCCCTT
GGCTTCGTTAGAACGCGGCTACAATTAATACATAACCTTATGTATCATACACATACGATTTAGGTGACAC
TATAGAATAACATCCACTTTGCCTTTCTCTCCACAGGTGTCCACTCCCAGGTCCAACTGCACCTCGGTTC
TGCAGAAGCTCAGAATAAACGCTCAACTTTGGCAGATCATCGATGCCACCATGGAGCTAGGGGGCCCCGG
AGCGCCGCGGCTGCTGCCGCCGCTGCTGCTGCTTCTGGGGACCGGCCTCCTGCGCGCCAGCAGCCATGTG
GAGACCCGGGCCCACGCCGAGGAGCGGCTCCTGAAGAAACTCTTCTCCGGTTACAACAAGTGGTCCCGAC
CCGTGGCCAACATCTCGGACGTGGTCCTCGTCCGCTTCGGCCTGTCCATCGCTCAGCTCATTGACGTGGA
TGAGAAGAACCAGATGATGACCACGAACGTATGGGTGAAGCAGGAGTGGCACGACTACAAGCTGCGCTGG
GACCCAGCTGACTATGAGAATGTCACCTCCATCCGCATCCCCTCCGAGCTCATCTGGCGGCCGGACATCG
TCCTCTACAACAATGCTGACGGGGACTTCGCGGTCACCCACCTGACCAAGGCCCACCTGTTCCATGACGG
GCGGGTGCAGTGGACTCCCCCGGCCATTTACAAGAGCTCCTGCAGCATCGACGTCACCTTCTTCCCCTTC
GACCAGCAGAACTGCACCATGAAATTCGGCTCCTGGACCTACGACAAGGCCAAGATCGACCTGGTGAACA
TGCACAGCCGCGTGGACCAGCTGGACTTCTGGGAGAGTGGCGAGTGGGTCATCGTGGATGCCGTGGGCAC
CTACAACACCAGGAAGTACGAGTGCTGTGCCGAGATCTACCCGGACATCACCTATGCCTTCGTCATCCGG
CGGCTGCCGCTCTTCTACACCATCAACCTCATCATCCCCTGCCTGCTCATCTCCTGCCTCACCGTGCTGG
TCTTCTACCTGCCCTCCGAGTGTGGCGAGAAGATCACGCTGTGCATCTCCGTGCTGCTGTCGCTCACCGT
CTTCCTGCTGCTCATCACCGAGATCATCCCGTCCACCTCACTGGTCATCCCACTCATCGGCGAGTACCTG
CTGTTCACCATGATCTTCGTCACCCTGTCCATCGTCATCACGGTCTTCGTGCTCAACGTGCACCACCGCT
CGCCACGCACGCACACCATGCCCACCTGGGTACGCAGGGTCTTCCTGGACATCGTGCCACGCCTGCTCCT
CATGAAGCGGCCGTCCGTGGTCAAGGACAATTGCCGGCGGCTCATCGAGTCCATGCATAAGATGGCCAGT
GCCCCGCGCTTCTGGCCCGAGCCAGAAGGGGAGCCCCCTGCCACGAGCGGCACCCAGAGCCTGCACCCGC
CCTCACCGTCCTTCTGTGTCCCCCTGGATGTGCCGGCTGAGCCTGGGCCTTCCTGCAAGTCACCCTCCGA
CCAGCTCCCTCCTCAGCAGCCCCTGGAAGCTGAGAAAGCCAGCCCCCACCCCTCGCCTGGACCCTGCCGC
CCGCCCCACGGCACCCAGGCACCAGGGCTGGCCAAAGCCAGGTCCCTCAGCGTCCAGCACATGTCCAGCC
CTGGCGAAGCGGTGGAAGGCGGCGTCCGGTGCCGGTCTCGGAGCATCCAGTACTGTGTTCCCCGAGACGA
TGCCGCCCCCGAGGCAGATGGCCAGGCTGCCGGCGCCCTGGCCTCTCGCAACACCCACTCGGCTGAGCTC
CCACCCCCAGACCAGCCCTCTCCGTGCAAATGCACATGCAAGAAGGAGCCCTCTTCGGTGTCCCCGAGCG
CCACGGTCAAGACCCGCAGCACCAAAGCGCCGCCCCCGCACCTGCCCCTGTCGCCGGCCCTGACCCGGGC
GGTGGAGGGCGTCCAGTACATTGCAGACCACCTGAAGGCCGAAGACACAGACTTCTCGGTGAAGGAGGAC
TGGAAGTACGTGGCCATGGTCATCGACCGCATCTTCCTCTGGATGTTCATCATCGTCTGCCTGCTGGGGA
CGGTGGGCCTCTTCCTGCCGCCCTGGCTGGCTGGCATGATCCAGCAACAGCAGCAACAACAGCAACAGCA
GCAACAGCAGCAACAACAGCAACAGCAGCAAACCGGTACGGATACAGAGGAGCGGCTGGTGGAGCATCTC
CTGGATCCTTCCCGCTACAACAAGCTCATCCGCCCAGCCACCAATGGCTCTGAGCTGGTGACAGTACAGC
TTATGGTGTCACTGGCCCAGCTCATCAGTGTGCATGAGCGGGAGCAGATCATGACCACCAATGTCTGGCT
GACCCAGGAGTGGGAAGATTATCGCCTCACCTGGAAGCCTGAAGAGTTTGACAACATGAAGAAAGTTCGG
CTCCCTTCCAAACACATCTGGCTCCCAGATGTGGTCCTGTACAACAATGCTGACGGCATGTACGAGGTGT
CCTTCTATTCCAATGCCGTGGTCTCCTATGATGGCAGCATCTTCTGGCTGCCGCCTGCCATCTACAAGAG
CGCATGCAAGATTGAAGTAAAGCACTTCCCATTTGACCAGCAGAACTGCACCATGAAGTTCCGTTCGTGG
ACCTACGACCGCACAGAGATCGACTTGGTGCTGAAGAGTGAGGTGGCCAGCCTGGACGACTTCACACCTA
GTGGTGAGTGGGACATCGTGGCGCTGCCGGGCCGGCGCAACGAGAACCCCGACGACTCTACGTACGTGGA
CATCACGTATGACTTCATCATTCGCCGCAAGCCGCTCTTCTACACCATCAACCTCATCATCCCCTGTGTG
CTCATCACCTCGCTGGCCATCCTTGTCTTCTACCTGCCATCCGACTGTGGCGAGAAGATGACGTTGTGCA
TCTCAGTGCTGCTGGCGCTCACGGTCTTCCTGCTGCTCATCTCCAAGATCGTGCCTCCCACCTCCCTCGA
CGTGCCGCTCGTCGGCAAGTACCTCATGTTCACCATGGTGCTTGTCACCTTCTCCATCGTCACCAGCGTG
TGCGTGCTCAACGTGCACCACCGCTCGCCCACCACGCACACCATGGCGCCCTGGGTGAAGGTCGTCTTCC
TGGAGAAGCTGCCCGCGCTGCTCTTCATGCAGCAGCCACGCCATCATTGCGCCCGTCAGCGCCTGCGCCT
GCGGCGACGCCAGCGTGAGCGCGAGGGCGCTGGAGCCCTCTTCTTCCGCGAAGCCCCAGGGGCCGACTCC
TGCACGTGCTTCGTCAACCGCGCGTCGGTGCAGGGGTTGGCCGGGGCCTTCGGGGCTGAGCCTGCACCAG
TGGCGGGCCCCGGGCGCTCAGGGGAGCCGTGTGGCTGTGGCCTCCGGGAGGCGGTGGACGGCGTGCGCTT
CATCGCAGACCACATGCGGAGCGAGGACGATGACCAGAGCGTGAGTGAGGACTGGAAGTACGTCGCCATG
GTGATCGACCGCCTCTTCCTCTGGATCTTTGTCTTTGTCTGTGTCTTTGGCACCATCGGCATGTTCCTGC
AGCCTCTCTTCCAGAACTACACCACCACCACCTTCCTCCACTCAGACCACTCAGCCCCCAGCTCCAAGCA
GCAACAGCAGCAACAACAGCAACAGCAGCAACAGCAGCAACAAGTCGACCATGTGGAGACCCGGGCCCAC
GCCGAGGAGCGGCTCCTGAAGAAACTCTTCTCCGGTTACAACAAGTGGTCCCGACCCGTGGCCAACATCT
CGGACGTGGTCCTCGTCCGCTTCGGCCTGTCCATCGCTCAGCTCATTGACGTGGATGAGAAGAACCAGAT
GATGACCACGAACGTATGGGTGAAGCAGGAGTGGCACGACTACAAGCTGCGCTGGGACCCAGCTGACTAT
GAGAATGTCACCTCCATCCGCATCCCCTCCGAGCTCATCTGGCGGCCGGACATCGTCCTCTACAACAATG
CTGACGGGGACTTCGCGGTCACCCACCTGACCAAGGCCCACCTGTTCCATGACGGGCGGGTGCAGTGGAC
TCCCCCGGCCATTTACAAGAGCTCCTGCAGCATCGACGTCACCTTCTTCCCCTTCGACCAGCAGAACTGC
ACCATGAAATTCGGCTCCTGGACCTACGACAAGGCCAAGATCGACCTGGTGAACATGCACAGCCGCGTGG
ACCAGCTGGACTTCTGGGAGAGTGGCGAGTGGGTCATCGTGGATGCCGTGGGCACCTACAACACCAGGAA
GTACGAGTGCTGTGCCGAGATCTACCCGGACATCACCTATGCCTTCGTCATCCGGCGGCTGCCGCTCTTC
TACACCATCAACCTCATCATCCCCTGCCTGCTCATCTCCTGCCTCACCGTGCTGGTCTTCTACCTGCCCT
CCGAGTGTGGCGAGAAGATCACGCTGTGCATCTCCGTGCTGCTGTCGCTCACCGTCTTCCTGCTGCTCAT
CACCGAGATCATCCCGTCCACCTCACTGGTCATCCCACTCATCGGCGAGTACCTGCTGTTCACCATGATC
TTCGTCACCCTGTCCATCGTCATCACGGTCTTCGTGCTCAACGTGCACCACCGCTCGCCACGCACGCACA
CCATGCCCACCTGGGTACGCAGGGTCTTCCTGGACATCGTGCCACGCCTGCTCCTCATGAAGCGGCCGTC
CGTGGTCAAGGACAATTGCCGGCGGCTCATCGAGTCCATGCATAAGATGGCCAGTGCCCCGCGCTTCTGG
CCCGAGCCAGAAGGGGAGCCCCCTGCCACGAGCGGCACCCAGAGCCTGCACCCGCCCTCACCGTCCTTCT
GTGTCCCCCTGGATGTGCCGGCTGAGCCTGGGCCTTCCTGCAAGTCACCCTCCGACCAGCTCCCTCCTCA
GCAGCCCCTGGAAGCTGAGAAAGCCAGCCCCCACCCCTCGCCTGGACCCTGCCGCCCGCCCCACGGCACC
CAGGCACCAGGGCTGGCCAAAGCCAGGTCCCTCAGCGTCCAGCACATGTCCAGCCCTGGCGAAGCGGTGG
AAGGCGGCGTCCGGTGCCGGTCTCGGAGCATCCAGTACTGTGTTCCCCGAGACGATGCCGCCCCCGAGGC
AGATGGCCAGGCTGCCGGCGCCCTGGCCTCTCGCAACACCCACTCGGCTGAGCTCCCACCCCCAGACCAG
CCCTCTCCGTGCAAATGCACATGCAAGAAGGAGCCCTCTTCGGTGTCCCCGAGCGCCACGGTCAAGACCC
GCAGCACCAAAGCGCCGCCCCCGCACCTGCCCCTGTCGCCGGCCCTGACCCGGGCGGTGGAGGGCGTCCA
GTACATTGCAGACCACCTGAAGGCCGAAGACACAGACTTCTCGGTGAAGGAGGACTGGAAGTACGTGGCC
ATGGTCATCGACCGCATCTTCCTCTGGATGTTCATCATCGTCTGCCTGCTGGGGACGGTGGGCCTCTTCC
TGCCGCCCTGGCTGGCTGGCATGATCCAGCAACAGCAGCAACAACAGCAACAGCAGCAACAGCAGCAACA
ACAGCAACAGCAGCAAGCTAGCACGGATACAGAGGAGCGGCTGGTGGAGCATCTCCTGGATCCTTCCCGC
TACAACAAGCTCATCCGCCCAGCCACCAATGGCTCTGAGCTGGTGACAGTACAGCTTATGGTGTCACTGG
CCCAGCTCATCAGTGTGCATGAGCGGGAGCAGATCATGACCACCAATGTCTGGCTGACCCAGGAGTGGGA
AGATTATCGCCTCACCTGGAAGCCTGAAGAGTTTGACAACATGAAGAAAGTTCGGCTCCCTTCCAAACAC
ATCTGGCTCCCAGATGTGGTCCTGTACAACAATGCTGACGGCATGTACGAGGTGTCCTTCTATTCCAATG
CCGTGGTCTCCTATGATGGCAGCATCTTCTGGCTGCCGCCTGCCATCTACAAGAGCGCATGCAAGATTGA
AGTAAAGCACTTCCCATTTGACCAGCAGAACTGCACCATGAAGTTCCGTTCGTGGACCTACGACCGCACA
GAGATCGACTTGGTGCTGAAGAGTGAGGTGGCCAGCCTGGACGACTTCACACCTAGTGGTGAGTGGGACA
TCGTGGCGCTGCCGGGCCGGCGCAACGAGAACCCCGACGACTCTACGTACGTGGACATCACGTATGACTT
CATCATTCGCCGCAAGCCGCTCTTCTACACCATCAACCTCATCATCCCCTGTGTGCTCATCACCTCGCTG
GCCATCCTTGTCTTCTACCTGCCATCCGACTGTGGCGAGAAGATGACGTTGTGCATCTCAGTGCTGCTGG
CGCTCACGGTCTTCCTGCTGCTCATCTCCAAGATCGTGCCTCCCACCTCCCTCGACGTGCCGCTCGTCGG
CAAGTACCTCATGTTCACCATGGTGCTTGTCACCTTCTCCATCGTCACCAGCGTGTGCGTGCTCAACGTG
CACCACCGCTCGCCCACCACGCACACCATGGCGCCCTGGGTGAAGGTCGTCTTCCTGGAGAAGCTGCCCG
CGCTGCTCTTCATGCAGCAGCCACGCCATCATTGCGCCCGTCAGCGCCTGCGCCTGCGGCGACGCCAGCG
TGAGCGCGAGGGCGCTGGAGCCCTCTTCTTCCGCGAAGCCCCAGGGGCCGACTCCTGCACGTGCTTCGTC
AACCGCGCGTCGGTGCAGGGGTTGGCCGGGGCCTTCGGGGCTGAGCCTGCACCAGTGGCGGGCCCCGGGC
GCTCAGGGGAGCCGTGTGGCTGTGGCCTCCGGGAGGCGGTGGACGGCGTGCGCTTCATCGCAGACCACAT
GCGGAGCGAGGACGATGACCAGAGCGTGAGTGAGGACTGGAAGTACGTCGCCATGGTGATCGACCGCCTC
TTCCTCTGGATCTTTGTCTTTGTCTGTGTCTTTGGCACCATCGGCATGTTCCTGCAGCCTCTCTTCCAGA
ACTACACCACCACCACCTTCCTCCACTCAGACCACTCAGCCCCCAGCTCCAAGCAGCAACAGCAGCAACA
ACAGCAACAGCAGCAACAGCAGCAACAACTCGAGCATGTGGAGACCCGGGCCCACGCCGAGGAGCGGCTC
CTGAAGAAACTCTTCTCCGGTTACAACAAGTGGTCCCGACCCGTGGCCAACATCTCGGACGTGGTCCTCG
TCCGCTTCGGCCTGTCCATCGCTCAGCTCATTGACGTGGATGAGAAGAACCAGATGATGACCACGAACGT
ATGGGTGAAGCAGGAGTGGCACGACTACAAGCTGCGCTGGGACCCAGCTGACTATGAGAATGTCACCTCC
ATCCGCATCCCCTCCGAGCTCATCTGGCGGCCGGACATCGTCCTCTACAACAATGCTGACGGGGACTTCG
CGGTCACCCACCTGACCAAGGCCCACCTGTTCCATGACGGGCGGGTGCAGTGGACTCCCCCGGCCATTTA
CAAGAGCTCCTGCAGCATCGACGTCACCTTCTTCCCCTTCGACCAGCAGAACTGCACCATGAAATTCGGC
TCCTGGACCTACGACAAGGCCAAGATCGACCTGGTGAACATGCACAGCCGCGTGGACCAGCTGGACTTCT
GGGAGAGTGGCGAGTGGGTCATCGTGGATGCCGTGGGCACCTACAACACCAGGAAGTACGAGTGCTGTGC
CGAGATCTACCCGGACATCACCTATGCCTTCGTCATCCGGCGGCTGCCGCTCTTCTACACCATCAACCTC
ATCATCCCCTGCCTGCTCATCTCCTGCCTCACCGTGCTGGTCTTCTACCTGCCCTCCGAGTGTGGCGAGA
AGATCACGCTGTGCATCTCCGTGCTGCTGTCGCTCACCGTCTTCCTGCTGCTCATCACCGAGATCATCCC
GTCCACCTCACTGGTCATCCCACTCATCGGCGAGTACCTGCTGTTCACCATGATCTTCGTCACCCTGTCC
ATCGTCATCACGGTCTTCGTGCTCAACGTGCACCACCGCTCGCCACGCACGCACACCATGCCCACCTGGG
TACGCAGGGTCTTCCTGGACATCGTGCCACGCCTGCTCCTCATGAAGCGGCCGTCCGTGGTCAAGGACAA
TTGCCGGCGGCTCATCGAGTCCATGCATAAGATGGCCAGTGCCCCGCGCTTCTGGCCCGAGCCAGAAGGG
GAGCCCCCTGCCACGAGCGGCACCCAGAGCCTGCACCCGCCCTCACCGTCCTTCTGTGTCCCCCTGGATG
TGCCGGCTGAGCCTGGGCCTTCCTGCAAGTCACCCTCCGACCAGCTCCCTCCTCAGCAGCCCCTGGAAGC
TGAGAAAGCCAGCCCCCACCCCTCGCCTGGACCCTGCCGCCCGCCCCACGGCACCCAGGCACCAGGGCTG
GCCAAAGCCAGGTCCCTCAGCGTCCAGCACATGTCCAGCCCTGGCGAAGCGGTGGAAGGCGGCGTCCGGT
GCCGGTCTCGGAGCATCCAGTACTGTGTTCCCCGAGACGATGCCGCCCCCGAGGCAGATGGCCAGGCTGC
CGGCGCCCTGGCCTCTCGCAACACCCACTCGGCTGAGCTCCCACCCCCAGACCAGCCCTCTCCGTGCAAA
TGCACATGCAAGAAGGAGCCCTCTTCGGTGTCCCCGAGCGCCACGGTCAAGACCCGCAGCACCAAAGCGC
CGCCCCCGCACCTGCCCCTGTCGCCGGCCCTGACCCGGGCGGTGGAGGGCGTCCAGTACATTGCAGACCA
CCTGAAGGCCGAAGACACAGACTTCTCGGTGAAGGAGGACTGGAAGTACGTGGCCATGGTCATCGACCGC
ATCTTCCTCTGGATGTTCATCATCGTCTGCCTGCTGGGGACGGTGGGCCTCTTCCTGCCGCCCTGGCTGG
CTGGCATGATCTAGAAGCTTGGCCGCCATGGCCCAACTTGTTTATTGCAGCTTATAATGGTTACAAATAA
AGCAATAGCATCACAAATTTCACAAATAAAGCATTTTTTTCACTGCATTCTAGTTGTGGTTTGTCCAAAC
TCATCAATGTATCTTATCATGTCTGGATCGGGAATTAATTCGGCGCAGCACCATGGCCTGAAATAACCTC
TGAAAGAGGAACTTGGTTAGGTACCTTCTGAGGCGGAAAGAACCAGCTGTGGAATGTGTGTCAGTTAGGG
TGTGGAAAGTCCCCAGGCTCCCCAGCAGGCAGAAGTATGCAAAGCATGCATCTCAATTAGTCAGCAACCA
GGTGTGGAAAGTCCCCAGGCTCCCCAGCAGGCAGAAGTATGCAAAGCATGCATCTCAATTAGTCAGCAAC
CATAGTCCCGCCCCTAACTCCGCCCATCCCGCCCCTAACTCCGCCCAGTTCCGCCCATTCTCCGCCCCAT
GGCTGACTAATTTTTTTTATTTATGCAGAGGCCGAGGCCGCCTCGGCCTCTGAGCTATTCCAGAAGTAGT
GAGGAGGCTTTTTTGGAGGCCTAGGCTTTTGCAAAAAGCTGTTAACAGCTTGGCACTGGCCGTCGTTTTA
CAACGTCGTGACTGGGAAAACCCTGGCGTTACCCAACTTAATCGCCTTGCAGCACATCCCCCTTTCGCCA
GCTGGCGTAATAGCGAAGAGGCCCGCACCGATCGCCCTTCCCAACAGTTGCGCAGCCTGAATGGCGAATG
GCGCCTGATGCGGTATTTTCTCCTTACGCATCTGTGCGGTATTTCACACCGCATA
[142 nt withheld, positions 10346-10487]
CGCCGGCCTTACAGACAAGCTGTGACCGTCTCCGGGAGCTGCATGTGTCAGAGGTTTTCACCGTCATCAC
CGAAACGCGCGAGGCAGCTGCGGTAAAGCTCATCAGCGTGGTCGTGAAGCGATTCACAGATGTCTGCCTG
TTCATCCGCGTCCAGCTCGTTGAGTTTCTCCAGAAGCGTTAATGTCTGGCTTCTGATAAAGCGGGCCATG
TTAAGGGCGGTTTTTTCCTGTTTGGTCACTGATGCCTCCGTGTAAGGGGGATTTCTGTTCATGGGGGTAA
TGATACCGATGAAACG
[141 nt withheld, positions 10784-10924]
CCTTTGACGTTGGAGTCCACGTTCTTT
[37 nt withheld, positions 10952-10988]
ACCCTATCTCGGGCTATTCTTTTGATTTATAAGGGATTTTGCCGATTTCGGCCTATTGGTTAAAAAATGA
GCTGATTTAACAAAAATTTAACGCGAATTTTAACAAAATATTAACGTTTACAATTTTATGGTGCACTCTC
AGTACAATCTGCTCTGATGCCGCATAGTTAAGCCAGCCCCGACACCCGCCAACACCCGCTGACGCGCCCT
GACGGGCTTGTCTGCTCCCGGCATCCGCTTACAGACAAGCTGTGACCGTCTCCGGGAGCTGCATGTGTCA
GAGGTTTTCACCGTCATCACCGAAACGCGCGAGACGAAAGGGCCTCGTGATACGCCTATTTTTATAGGTT
AATGTCATGATAATAATGGTTTCTTAGACGTCAGGTGGCACTTTTCGGGGAAATGTGCGCGGAACCCCTA
TTTGTTTATTTTTCTAAATACATTCAAATATGTATCCGCTCATGAGACAATAACCCTGATAAATGCTTCA
ATAATATTGAAAAAGGAAGAGTATGAGTATTCAACATTTCCGTGTCGCCCTTATTCCCTTTTTTGCGGCA
TTTTGCCTTCCTGTTTTTGCTCACCCAGAAACGCTGGTGAAAGTAAAAGATGCTGAAGATCAGTTGGGTG
CACGAGTGGGTTACATCGAACTGGATCTCAACAGCGGTAAGATCCTTGAGAGTTTTCGCCCCGAAGAACG
TTTTCCAATGATGAGCACTTTTAAAGTTCTGCTATGTGGCGCGGTATTATCCCGTATTGACGCCGGGCAA
GAGCAACTCGGTCGCCGCATACACTATTCTCAGAATGACTTGGTTGAGTACTCACCAGTCACAGAAAAGC
ATCTTACGGATGGCATGACAGTAAGAGAATTATGCAGTGCTGCCATAACCATGAGTGATAACACTGCGGC
CAACTTACTTCTGACAACGATCGGAGGACCGAAGGAGCTAACCGCTTTTTTGCACAACATGGGGGATCAT
GTAACTCGCCTTGATCGTTGGGAACCGGAGCTGAATGAAGCCATACCAAACGACGAGCGTGACACCACGA
TGCCTGTAGCAATGGCAACAACGTTGCGCAAACTATTAACTGGCGAACTACTTACTCTAGCTTCCCGGCA
ACAATTAATAGACTGGATGGAGGCGGATAAAGTTGCAGGACCACTTCTGCGCTCGGCCCTTCCGGCTGGC
TGGTTTATTGCTGATAAATCTGGAGCCGGTGAGCGTGGGTCTCGCGGTATCATTGCAGCACTGGGGCCAG
ATGGTAAGCCCTCCCGTATCGTAGTTATCTACACGACGGGGAGTCAGGCAACTATGGATGAACGAAATAG
ACAGATCGCTGAGATAGGTGCCTCACTGATTAAGCATTGGTAACTGTCAGACCAAGTTTACTCATATATA
CTTTAGATTGATTTAAAACTTCATTTTTAATTTAAAAGGATCTAGGTGAAGATCCTTTTTGATAATCTCA
TGACCAAAATCCCTTAACGTGAGTTTTCGTTCCACTGAGCGTCAGACCCCGTAGAAAAGATCAAAGGATC
TTCTTGAGATCCTTTTTTTCTGCGCGTAATCTGCTGCTTGCAAACAAAAAAACCACCGCTACCAGCGGTG
GTTTGTTTGCCGGATCAAGAGCTACCAACTCTTTTTCCGAAGGTAACTGGCTTCAGCAGAGCGCAGATAC
CAAATACTGTTCTTCTAGTGTAGCCGTAGTTAGGCCACCACTTCAAGAACTCTGTAGCACCGCCTACATA
CCTCGCTCTGCTAATCCTGTTACCAGTGGCTGCTGCCAGTGGCGATAAGTCGTGTCTTACCGGGTTGGAC
TCAAGACGATAGTTACCGGATAAGGCGCAGCGGTCGGGCTGAACGGGGGGTTCGTGCACACAGCCCAGCT
TGGAGCGAACGACCTACACCGAACTGAGATACCTACAGCGTGAGCTATGAGAAAGCGCCACGCTTCCCGA
AGGGAGAAAGGCGGACAGGTATCCGGTAAGCGGCAGGGTCGGAACAGGAGAGCGCACGAGGGAGCTTCCA
GGGGGAAACGCCTGGTATCTTTATAGTCCTGTCGGGTTTCGCCACCTCTGACTTGAGCGTCGATTTTTGT
GATGCTCGTCAGGGGGGCGGAGCCTATGGAAAAACGCCAGCAACGCGGCCTTTTTACGGTTCCTGGCCTT
TTGCTGGCCTTTTGCTCACATGTTCTTTCCTGCGTTATCCCCTGATTCTGTGGATAACCGTATTACCGCC
TTTGAGTGAGCTGATACCGCTCGCCGCAGCCGAACGACCGAGCGCAGCGAGTCAGTGAGCGAGGAAGCGG
AAGAGCGCCCAATACGCAAACCGCCTCTCCCCGCGCGTTGGCCGATTCATTAATGCAGCTGGCACGACAG
GTTTCCCGACTGGAAAGCGGGCAGTGAGCGCAACGCAATTAATGTGAGTTAGCTCACTCATTAGGCACCC
CAGGCTTTACACTTTATGCTTCCGGCTCGTATGTTGTGTGGAATTGTGAGCGGATAACAATTTCACACAG
GAAACAGCTATGACATGATTACGAATTAA
